Addgene plasmid #186115: pIG-745pUC19-tNGFR-P2A-CD4
Purpose: Knockin of truncated NGFR to target gene
Depositing lab: Alexander Marson. Depositing organization: J. David Gladstone Institutes. Publication: High-yield genome engineering in primary cells using a hybrid ssDNA repair template and small-molecule cocktails. Shy BR, Vykunta VS, Ha A, Talbot A, Roth TL, Nguyen DN, Pfeifer WG, Chen YY, Blaeschke F, Shifrut E, Vedova S, Mamedov MR, Chung JJ, Li H, Yu R, Wu D, Wolf J, Martin TG, Castro CE, Ye L, Esensten JH, Eyquem J, Marson A. Nat Biotechnol. 2022 Aug 25:10.1038/s41587-022-01418-8. doi: 10.1038/s41587-022-01418-8. PubMed 36008610.
Backbone
  Vector backbone: PUC19
  Vector type: CRISPR
Growth in bacteria
  Bacterial resistance: Ampicillin, 100 μg/mL
  Growth temperature: 37°C
  Growth strain: DH5alpha
  Copy number: High Copy
Gene/Insert
  Gene/Insert name: CD4
  Species: H. sapiens (human)
  Mutation: WT with tNGFR sequence
  Entrez Gene: CD4 (a.k.a. CD4mut, IMD79, Leu-3, OKT4D, T4)
  Cloning method: Unknown
Terms and licenses: Academic/Nonprofit Terms; Industry Terms: Not Available to Industry
Depositor comments: Please visit https://www.biorxiv.org/content/10.1101/2021.09.02.458799v1 for bioRxiv preprint.
How to cite: pIG-745pUC19-tNGFR-P2A-CD4 was a gift from Alexander Marson (Addgene plasmid # 186115 ; http://n2t.net/addgene:186115 ; RRID:Addgene_186115)
