[The description below was written by a language model from this plasmid's Addgene catalogue record and pLannotate feature annotations shown in this document.]
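Description:
pIG-745pUC19-tNGFR-P2A-CD4 is a small (about 3.8 kb) pUC19-based plasmid that carries a homology-directed repair template for CRISPR-mediated knock-in of a truncated NGFR surface marker at the human CD4 locus. It is a bacterial propagation vector rather than an expression vector. It replicates from the high-copy ColE1/pUC origin and is selected with ampicillin through the β-lactamase gene and its native promoter. Remnants of the pUC19 multiple cloning site and a short lacZα fragment flank the insert, showing that the template was placed in the polylinker. A short attB1-like sequence is also annotated in the backbone between the origin and AmpR, and the record does not explain its role.

The annotated payload begins with a fragment of human NGFR (the low-affinity neurotrophin receptor, TNFRSF16). According to the construct name and purpose, this is the truncated form commonly used as an inert, antibody-detectable cell-surface reporter. Downstream, two short segments match human CD4 coding sequence and are separated by unannotated sequence, consistent with genomic exon and intron sequence serving as a homology arm. The name indicates a P2A self-cleaving peptide between tNGFR and CD4. It would fall in the short gap between those features, although the feature table does not annotate it. The roughly 300 nt upstream of NGFR is also unannotated and presumably holds the other homology arm. No promoter is annotated for the cassette, which suggests that tNGFR expression depends on in-frame integration under endogenous CD4 regulation, with P2A separating the marker from the CD4 protein. The associated work concerns high-yield genome engineering of primary cells, where surface tNGFR staining would report knock-in efficiency. No guide RNA or Cas9 is annotated on the plasmid.
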