Features (pLannotate 1.2.2; 10 found; start..end, strand, type, name):
    320..1177    +  CDS            NGFR (fragment): TNR16_HUMAN - Also known as TNFRSF16. Experimental evidence at protein level: Swiss-Prot protein existence level 1. Low affinity receptor which can bind to NGF, BDNF, NTF3, and NTF4. Forms a heterodimeric receptor with SORCS2 that binds the precursor forms of NGF, BDNF and NTF3 with high affinity, and has much lower affinity for mature NGF and BDNF (PubMed:24908487). Plays an important role in differentiation and survival of specific neuronal populations during development (By similarity). Can mediate cell survival as well as cell death of neural cells. Plays a role in the inactivation of RHOA
   1232..1277    +  CDS            CD4 (truncated) (fragment): truncated human CD4 cell surface glycoprotein lacking the cytoplasmic tail
   1396..1532    +  CDS            CD4 (truncated) (fragment): truncated human CD4 cell surface glycoprotein lacking the cytoplasmic tail
   1532..1552    +  misc_feature   MCS (fragment): pUC18/19 multiple cloning site
   1797..2385    -  rep_origin     ori: high-copy-number ColE1/pMB1/pBR322/pUC origin of replication
   2502..2526    -  protein_bind   attB1: mutant version of attB; recombination site for the Gateway® BP reaction BP Clonase™
   2626..3486    -  CDS            AmpR: β-lactamase; bla; confers resistance to ampicillin, carbenicillin, and related antibiotics
   3487..3591    -  promoter       AmpR promoter: bla
   3678..3721    -  CDS            lacZα (fragment): LacZα fragment of β-galactosidase; lacZ fragment
   3773..19      +  misc_feature   MCS (fragment) (across the origin): pUC18/19 multiple cloning site
>Addgene plasmid #186115 | pIG-745pUC19-tNGFR-P2A-CD4 | addgene full sequence | sequence record 367823 | Addgene NGS Result
CGAGCTCGGTACCCGGGGACCATGGGGCTCCTTATTCACTTATTTATCTTCTGTTTTTGCTCACCTGCCT
CTTTCTCTTGCTTCTGCTCCTACTCATTCCTTCCTTAATCCAACCTCCAATTCCCTCTGCTATTCTCCTG
CCTCAAGTTCACTAGGCTGGCTGCAAGGGTCCTGAGGGAGAGGTTGTGTATCGCCCCTGTATACTCCAGG
TCCAGTAAATGTTTGCTGACTAATGATTGGCATTTCCCTCAGGCCCTGCCATTTCTGTGGGCTCAGGTCC
CTACTGGCTCAGGCCCCTGCCTCCGTCCGCAAGGCCACAATGGGTGCTGGTGCAACGGGGAGGGCTATGG
ATGGACCAAGGCTCCTTCTTCTTTTGCTCTTGGGCGTTAGTCTGGGTGGAGCTAAAGAGGCATGCCCCAC
CGGACTTTACACACATTCCGGTGAGTGTTGCAAGGCCTGCAACCTGGGAGAAGGCGTCGCTCAACCCTGC
GGGGCGAATCAAACCGTATGCGAACCTTGCCTCGATTCTGTTACATTCTCCGATGTCGTCTCTGCGACGG
AACCCTGCAAGCCATGCACGGAATGTGTCGGGTTGCAAAGTATGTCAGCTCCTTGCGTTGAAGCAGACGA
TGCGGTGTGTAGATGTGCCTATGGGTATTATCAAGACGAAACGACGGGACGGTGTGAAGCATGTCGAGTA
TGCGAGGCGGGCAGTGGCCTCGTCTTCTCTTGTCAGGACAAGCAAAACACTGTCTGTGAAGAATGCCCTG
ATGGGACTTATAGTGATGAGGCGAATCACGTCGATCCATGTCTTCCCTGTACTGTCTGTGAAGACACTGA
GAGACAATTGCGAGAGTGTACGCGATGGGCCGACGCAGAGTGCGAGGAGATCCCAGGTCGATGGATAACC
AGGTCAACCCCTCCTGAGGGATCTGATAGTACCGCGCCCTCCACCCAAGAACCCGAAGCTCCACCTGAGC
AAGACCTCATAGCGTCCACAGTAGCAGGAGTTGTCACAACCGTCATGGGAAGTTCACAACCAGTAGTTAC
CAGGGGTACCACGGATAACCTCATTCCGGTGTACTGCAGCATTCTCGCCGCTGTGGTTGTCGGACTTGTT
GCATACATTGCCTTCAAACGCTGGAATAGCCGCGCCAAGCGCTCGGGTTCGGGTGCCACCAACTTCAGCC
TGCTGAAGCAGGCCGGCGACGTGGAGGAGAACCCCGGCCCCAACCGCGGAGTGCCTTTTAGGCACTTGCT
TCTGGTGCTGCAACTGGGTAAGTTCTCAGACCTGGGGTCTCAATGCAGATGACGTGGGAGGAAAGGCAAA
GGTGGAGGATGGGGTAGAGGGGGACAGCGGCGACATTGAGACCTGACTCCTTTCTTTTCCACTTAGCGCT
CCTCCCAGCAGCCACTCAGGGAAAGAAAGTGGTGCTGGGCAAAAAAGGGGATACAGTGGAACTGACCTGT
ACAGCTTCCCAGAAGAAGAGCATACAATTCCACTGGAAAAACTCCAACCAGATAAAGATTCTCCTCTAGA
GTCGACCTGCAGAGGCTAGGTGGAGGCTCAGTGATGATAAGTCTGCGATGGTGGATGCATGTGTCATGGT
CATAGCTGTTTCCTGTGTGAAATTGTTATCCGCTCAGAGGGCACAATCCTATTCCGCGCTATCCGACAAT
CTCCAAGACATTAGGTGGAGTTCAGTTCGGCGTATGGCATATGTCGCTGGAAAGAACATGTGAGCAAAAG
GCCAGCAAAAGGCCAGGAACCGTAAAAAGGCCGCGTTGCTGGCGTTTTTCCATAGGCTCCGCCCCCCTGA
CGAGCATCACAAAAATCGACGCTCAAGTCAGAGGTGGCGAAACCCGACAGGACTATAAAGATACCAGGCG
TTTCCCCCTGGAAGCTCCCTCGTGCGCTCTCCTGTTCCGACCCTGCCGCTTACCGGATACCTGTCCGCCT
TTCTCCCTTCGGGAAGCGTGGCGCTTTCTCATAGCTCACGCTGTAGGTATCTCAGTTCGGTGTAGGTCGT
TCGCTCCAAGCTGGGCTGTGTGCACGAACCCCCCGTTCAGCCCGACCGCTGCGCCTTATCCGGTAACTAT
CGTCTTGAGTCCAACCCGGTAAGACACGACTTATCGCCACTGGCAGCAGCCACTGGTAACAGGATTAGCA
GAGCGAGGTATGTAGGCGGTGCTACAGAGTTCTTGAAGTGGTGGCCTAACTACGGCTACACTAGAAGAAC
AGTATTTGGTATCTGCGCTCTGCTGAAGCCAGTTACCTTCGGAAAAAGAGTTGGTAGCTCTTGATCCGGC
AAACAAACCACCGCTGGTAGCGGTGGTTTTTTTGTTTGCAAGCAGCAGATTACGCGCAGAAAAAAAGGAT
CTCAAGAAGATCCTTTGATCTTTTCTACGGGGTCTGACGCTCTATTCAACAAAGCCGCCGTCCCGTCAAG
TCAGCGTAAATGGGTAGGGGGCTTCAAATCGTCCTCGTGATACCAATTCGGAGCCTGCTTTTTTGTACAA
ACTTGTTGATAATGGCAATTCAAGGATCTTCACCTAGATCCTTTTAAATTAAAAATGAAGTTTTAAATCA
ATCTAAAGTATATATGAGTAAACTTGGTCTGACAGTTACCAATGCTTAATCAGTGAGGCACCTATCTCAG
CGATCTGTCTATTTCGTTCATCCATAGTTGCCTGACTCCCCGTCGTGTAGATAACTACGATACGGGAGGG
CTTACCATCTGGCCCCAGTGCTGCAATGATACCGCGAGAGCCACGCTCACCGGCTCCAGATTTATCAGCA
ATAAACCAGCCAGCCGGAAGGGCCGAGCGCAGAAGTGGTCCTGCAACTTTATCCGCCTCCATCCAGTCTA
TTAATTGTTGCCGGGAAGCTAGAGTAAGTAGTTCGCCAGTTAATAGTTTGCGCAACGTTGTTGCCATTGC
TACAGGCATCGTGGTGTCACGCTCGTCGTTTGGTATGGCTTCATTCAGCTCCGGTTCCCAACGATCAAGG
CGAGTTACATGATCCCCCATGTTGTGCAAAAAAGCGGTTAGCTCCTTCGGTCCTCCGATCGTTGTCAGAA
GTAAGTTGGCCGCAGTGTTATCACTCATGGTTATGGCAGCACTGCATAATTCTCTTACTGTCATGCCATC
CGTAAGATGCTTTTCTGTGACTGGTGAGTACTCAACCAAGTCATTCTGAGAATAGTGTATGCGGCGACCG
AGTTGCTCTTGCCCGGCGTCAATACGGGATAATACCGCGCCACATAGCAGAACTTTAAAAGTGCTCATCA
TTGGAAAACGTTCTTCGGGGCGAAAACTCTCAAGGATCTTACCGCTGTTGAGATCCAGTTCGATGTAACC
CACTCGTGCACCCAACTGATCTTCAGCATCTTTTACTTTCACCAGCGTTTCTGGGTGAGCAAAAACAGGA
AGGCAAAATGCCGCAAAAAAGGGAATAAGGGCGACACGGAAATGTTGAATACTCATACTCTTCCTTTTTC
AATATTATTGAAGCATTTATCAGGGTTATTGTCTCATGAGCGGATACATATTTGAATGTATTTAGAAAAA
TAAACAAATAGGGGTTCCGCGCACATTTCCCCGAAAAGTGCCAGATACCTGAAACAAAACCCATCGTACG
GCCAAGGAAGTCTCCAATAACTGTGATCCACCACAAGCGCCAGGGTTTTCCCAGTCACGACGTTGTAAAA
CGACGGCCAGTCATGCATAATCCGCACGCATCTGGAATAAGGAAGTGCCATTCCGCCTGACCTT
